Addgene plasmid #66850: pLL3.7 EGFPC2 TAZ
Purpose: Express GFP-fused TAZ by lentivirus
Depositing lab: Yutaka Hata. Publication: A cell-based assay to screen stimulators of the Hippo pathway reveals the inhibitory effect of dobutamine on the YAP-dependent gene transcription. Bao Y, Nakagawa K, Yang Z, Ikeda M, Withanage K, Ishigami-Yuasa M, Okuno Y, Hata S, Nishina H, Hata Y. J Biochem. 2011 Aug;150(2):199-208. doi: 10.1093/jb/mvr063. Epub 2011 May 17. PubMed 21586534.
Backbone
  Vector backbone: pLL3.7
  Backbone manufacturer: Addgene
  Vector type: Mammalian Expression
Growth in bacteria
  Bacterial resistance: Ampicillin, 100 μg/mL
  Growth temperature: 37°C
  Growth strain: Top10
  Copy number: Unknown
Gene/Insert
  Gene/Insert name: WWTR1/TAZ
  Species: H. sapiens (human)
  Entrez Gene: WWTR1 (a.k.a. TAZ)
  Promoter: CMV
  Tag / fusion protein: GFP (N terminal on insert)
  Cloning method: Restriction Enzyme; 5′ cloning site EcoRI (not destroyed); 3′ cloning site XhoI (destroyed during cloning)
  Sequencing primers: 5′ EGFP-C; 3′ T3
Terms and licenses: Academic/Nonprofit Terms; Industry Terms: Not Available to Industry
Depositor comments: I isolated NheI/MfeI fragment from pClneoEGFPC2 TAZ and subcloned into NheI/EcoRi sites of the original pLL3.7. That is the reason why T3 promtoer can be used for the sequencing. That sequence is derived from pClneo. Please note: Plasmid is missing 444bp compared to pLL3.7 backbone sequence. This removes the KS primer and loxP at 5' end of the insert, but is not expected to affect plasmid function.
How to cite: pLL3.7 EGFPC2 TAZ was a gift from Yutaka Hata (Addgene plasmid # 66850 ; http://n2t.net/addgene:66850 ; RRID:Addgene_66850)
