[The description below was written by a language model from this plasmid's Addgene catalogue record and pLannotate feature annotations shown in this document.]
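Description:
pLL3.7 EGFPC2 TAZ is an HIV-1-based lentiviral transfer plasmid for mammalian expression of human TAZ (WWTR1) fused at its N terminus to EGFP. It is built on the pLL3.7 backbone and is maintained in E. coli through a high-copy ColE1/pUC-type origin, with ampicillin selection from the β-lactamase gene. The sequenced record is about 9.2 kb.

The viral genome is driven by a CMV enhancer/promoter placed upstream of a truncated 5' LTR, a chimeric arrangement that generally makes genomic RNA production independent of Tat. This is followed by the Ψ packaging signal with a partial gag region, the Rev response element for nuclear export of unspliced RNA, and the cPPT/CTS, which aids nuclear import in transduced cells. A second, internal CMV enhancer/promoter drives the payload: EGFP, a short linker derived from a multiple cloning site, and the full WWTR1 coding sequence. Downstream lie a T3 promoter fragment and an SV40 poly(A) signal in reverse orientation, one loxP site, the WPRE to enhance transcript expression, a nef fragment and the 3' LTR.

According to the depositor, the EGFP-TAZ fragment was transferred from a pCIneo-derived plasmid, which accounts for the T3 sequence. The plasmid also lacks 444 bp relative to pLL3.7, including the loxP site 5' of the insert. With only one loxP remaining, Cre-mediated excision of the cassette is no longer possible, although the deletion is not expected to impair function. No U6 shRNA promoter is annotated in the feature table. TAZ is a transcriptional coactivator regulated by the Hippo pathway, so the construct suits stable expression and fluorescence tracking of TAZ in transduced cells for Hippo signalling studies.
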