Features (pLannotate 1.2.2; 25 found; start..end, strand, type, name):
     31..83      -  misc_feature   bom (fragment): basis of mobility region from pBR322
    238..617     +  enhancer       CMV enhancer: human cytomegalovirus immediate early enhancer
    618..817     +  promoter       CMV promoter: human cytomegalovirus (CMV) immediate early promoter
    835..1015    +  LTR            5' LTR (truncated): truncated 5' long terminal repeat (LTR) from HIV-1
   1062..1187    +  misc_feature   HIV-1 Ψ: packaging signal of human immunodeficiency virus type 1
   1171..1509    +  CDS            HIV-1 gag (fragment): gag protein from human immunodeficiency virus 1; gag
   1684..1917    +  misc_feature   RRE: The Rev response element (RRE) of HIV-1 allows for Rev-dependent mRNA export from the nucleus to the cytoplasm.
   2294..2394    +  CDS            Rev (fragment): human immunodeficiency virus 1 (HIV-1) Rev protein; rev; enhances nuclear export of unspliced and incompletely spliced viral mRNAs
   2444..2561    +  misc_feature   cPPT/CTS: central polypurine tract and central termination sequence of HIV-1
   2712..3015    +  enhancer       CMV enhancer: human cytomegalovirus immediate early enhancer
   3016..3219    +  promoter       CMV promoter: human cytomegalovirus (CMV) immediate early promoter
   3264..3980    +  CDS            EGFP: EGFP is a basic (constitutively fluorescent) green fluorescent protein published in 1996, derived from Aequorea victoria. It is reported to be a rapidly-maturing weak dimer with moderate acid sensitivity.
   3986..4019    +  misc_feature   MCS (fragment): multiple cloning site
   4056..5255    +  CDS            WWTR1: WWTR1_HUMAN - Also known as TAZ. Experimental evidence at protein level: Swiss-Prot protein existence level 1. Transcriptional coactivator which acts as a downstream regulatory target in the Hippo signaling pathway that plays a pivotal role in organ size control and tumor suppression by restricting proliferation and promoting apoptosis (PubMed:11118213, PubMed:18227151). The core of this pathway is composed of a kinase cascade wherein STK3/MST2 and STK4/MST1, in complex with its regulatory protein SAV1, phosphorylates and activates LATS1/2 in complex with its regulatory protein MOB1, which in
   5858..5875    -  promoter       T3 promoter (fragment): promoter for bacteriophage T3 RNA polymerase
   5893..6014    -  polyA_signal   SV40 poly(A) signal: SV40 polyadenylation signal
   6042..6075    +  protein_bind   loxP: Cre-mediated recombination occurs in the 8-bp core sequence (GCATACAT). Cre recombinase
   6108..6131    +  misc_feature   MCS (fragment): pBluescript multiple cloning site
   6131..6719    +  misc_feature   WPRE: woodchuck hepatitis virus posttranscriptional regulatory element
   6720..6739    +  misc_feature   MCS (fragment): pBluescript multiple cloning site
   6741..7241    +  CDS            nef (fragment): NEF_HV1LA - Experimental evidence at protein level: Swiss-Prot protein existence level 1. Extracellular Nef protein targets CD4(+) T-lymphocytes for apoptosis by interacting with CXCR4 surface receptors. From Human immunodeficiency virus type 1 group M subtype B (isolate Lai) (HIV-1).
   7248..7428    +  LTR            5' LTR (truncated): truncated 5' long terminal repeat (LTR) from HIV-1
   7490..8078    -  rep_origin     ori: high-copy-number ColE1/pMB1/pBR322/pUC origin of replication
   8249..9109    -  CDS            AmpR: β-lactamase; bla; confers resistance to ampicillin, carbenicillin, and related antibiotics
   9110..9214    -  promoter       AmpR promoter: bla
>Addgene plasmid #66850 | pLL3.7 EGFPC2 TAZ | addgene full sequence | sequence record 268957 | Addgene NGS Result
GTCGACGGATCGGGAGATCTCCCGATCCCCTATGGTGCACTCTCAGTACAATCTGCTCTGATGCCGCATA
GTTAAGCCAGTATCTGCTCCCTGCTTGTGTGTTGGAGGTCGCTGAGTAGTGCGCGAGCAAAATTTAAGCT
ACAACAAGGCAAGGCTTGACCGACAATTGCATGAAGAATCTGCTTAGGGTTAGGCGTTTTGCGCTGCTTC
GCGATGTACGGGCCAGATATACGCGTTGACATTGATTATTGACTAGTTATTAATAGTAATCAATTACGGG
GTCATTAGTTCATAGCCCATATATGGAGTTCCGCGTTACATAACTTACGGTAAATGGCCCGCCTGGCTGA
CCGCCCAACGACCCCCGCCCATTGACGTCAATAATGACGTATGTTCCCATAGTAACGCCAATAGGGACTT
TCCATTGACGTCAATGGGTGGAGTATTTACGGTAAACTGCCCACTTGGCAGTACATCAAGTGTATCATAT
GCCAAGTACGCCCCCTATTGACGTCAATGACGGTAAATGGCCCGCCTGGCATTATGCCCAGTACATGACC
TTATGGGACTTTCCTACTTGGCAGTACATCTACGTATTAGTCATCGCTATTACCATGGTGATGCGGTTTT
GGCAGTACATCAATGGGCGTGGATAGCGGTTTGACTCACGGGGATTTCCAAGTCTCCACCCCATTGACGT
CAATGGGAGTTTGTTTTGGCACCAAAATCAACGGGACTTTCCAAAATGTCGTAACAACTCCGCCCCATTG
ACGCAAATGGGCGGTAGGCGTGTACGGTGGGAGGTCTATATAAGCAGCGCGTTTTGCCTGTACTGGGTCT
CTCTGGTTAGACCAGATCTGAGCCTGGGAGCTCTCTGGCTAACTAGGGAACCCACTGCTTAAGCCTCAAT
AAAGCTTGCCTTGAGTGCTTCAAGTAGTGTGTGCCCGTCTGTTGTGTGACTCTGGTAACTAGAGATCCCT
CAGACCCTTTTAGTCAGTGTGGAAAATCTCTAGCAGTGGCGCCCGAACAGGGACTTGAAAGCGAAAGGGA
AACCAGAGGAGCTCTCTCGACGCAGGACTCGGCTTGCTGAAGCGCGCACGGCAAGAGGCGAGGGGCGGCG
ACTGGTGAGTACGCCAAAAATTTTGACTAGCGGAGGCTAGAAGGAGAGAGATGGGTGCGAGAGCGTCAGT
ATTAAGCGGGGGAGAATTAGATCGCGATGGGAAAAAATTCGGTTAAGGCCAGGGGGAAAGAAAAAATATA
AATTAAAACATATAGTATGGGCAAGCAGGGAGCTAGAACGATTCGCAGTTAATCCTGGCCTGTTAGAAAC
ATCAGAAGGCTGTAGACAAATACTGGGACAGCTACAACCATCCCTTCAGACAGGATCAGAAGAACTTAGA
TCATTATATAATACAGTAGCAACCCTCTATTGTGTGCATCAAAGGATAGAGATAAAAGACACCAAGGAAG
CTTTAGACAAGATAGAGGAAGAGCAAAACAAAAGTAAGACCACCGCACAGCAAGCGGCCGGCCGCTGATC
TTCAGACCTGGAGGAGGAGATATGAGGGACAATTGGAGAAGTGAATTATATAAATATAAAGTAGTAAAAA
TTGAACCATTAGGAGTAGCACCCACCAAGGCAAAGAGAAGAGTGGTGCAGAGAGAAAAAAGAGCAGTGGG
AATAGGAGCTTTGTTCCTTGGGTTCTTGGGAGCAGCAGGAAGCACTATGGGCGCAGCGTCAATGACGCTG
ACGGTACAGGCCAGACAATTATTGTCTGGTATAGTGCAGCAGCAGAACAATTTGCTGAGGGCTATTGAGG
CGCAACAGCATCTGTTGCAACTCACAGTCTGGGGCATCAAGCAGCTCCAGGCAAGAATCCTGGCTGTGGA
AAGATACCTAAAGGATCAACAGCTCCTGGGGATTTGGGGTTGCTCTGGAAAACTCATTTGCACCACTGCT
GTGCCTTGGAATGCTAGTTGGAGTAATAAATCTCTGGAACAGATTTGGAATCACACGACCTGGATGGAGT
GGGACAGAGAAATTAACAATTACACAAGCTTAATACACTCCTTAATTGAAGAATCGCAAAACCAGCAAGA
AAAGAATGAACAAGAATTATTGGAATTAGATAAATGGGCAAGTTTGTGGAATTGGTTTAACATAACAAAT
TGGCTGTGGTATATAAAATTATTCATAATGATAGTAGGAGGCTTGGTAGGTTTAAGAATAGTTTTTGCTG
TACTTTCTATAGTGAATAGAGTTAGGCAGGGATATTCACCATTATCGTTTCAGACCCACCTCCCAACCCC
GAGGGGACCCGACAGGCCCGAAGGAATAGAAGAAGAAGGTGGAGAGAGAGACAGAGACAGATCCATTCGA
TTAGTGAACGGATCGGCACTGCGTGCGCCAATTCTGCAGACAAATGGCAGTATTCATCCACAATTTTAAA
AGAAAAGGGGGGATTGGGGGGTACAGTGCAGGGGAAAGAATAGTAGACATAATAGCAACAGACATACAAA
CTAAAGAATTACAAAAACAAATTACAAAAATTCAAAATTTTCGGGTTTATTACAGGGACAGCAGAGATCC
AGTTTGGTTAGTACCGGGCCCGCTCTAGGGCCGCGTGGATAACCGTATTACCGCCATGCATTAGTTATTA
ATAGTAATCAATTACGGGGTCATTAGTTCATAGCCCATATATGGAGTTCCGCGTTACATAACTTACGGTA
AATGGCCCGCCTGGCTGACCGCCCAACGACCCCCGCCCATTGACGTCAATAATGACGTATGTTCCCATAG
TAACGCCAATAGGGACTTTCCATTGACGTCAATGGGTGGAGTATTTACGGTAAACTGCCCACTTGGCAGT
ACATCAAGTGTATCATATGCCAAGTACGCCCCCTATTGACGTCAATGACGGTAAATGGCCCGCCTGGCAT
TATGCCCAGTACATGACCTTATGGGACTTTCCTACTTGGCAGTACATCTACGTATTAGTCATCGCTATTA
CCATGGTGATGCGGTTTTGGCAGTACATCAATGGGCGTGGATAGCGGTTTGACTCACGGGGATTTCCAAG
TCTCCACCCCATTGACGTCAATGGGAGTTTGTTTTGGCACCAAAATCAACGGGACTTTCCAAAATGTCGT
AACAACTCCGCCCCATTGACGCAAATGGGCGGTAGGCGTGTACGGTGGGAGGTCTATATAAGCAGAGCTG
GTTTAGTGAACCGTCAGATCCGCTAGCGCTACCGGTCGCCACCATGGTGAGCAAGGGCGAGGAGCTGTTC
ACCGGGGTGGTGCCCATCCTGGTCGAGCTGGACGGCGACGTAAACGGCCACAAGTTCAGCGTGTCCGGCG
AGGGCGAGGGCGATGCCACCTACGGCAAGCTGACCCTGAAGTTCATCTGCACCACCGGCAAGCTGCCCGT
GCCCTGGCCCACCCTCGTGACCACCCTGACCTACGGCGTGCAGTGCTTCAGCCGCTACCCCGACCACATG
AAGCAGCACGACTTCTTCAAGTCCGCCATGCCCGAAGGCTACGTCCAGGAGCGCACCATCTTCTTCAAGG
ACGACGGCAACTACAAGACCCGCGCCGAGGTGAAGTTCGAGGGCGACACCCTGGTGAACCGCATCGAGCT
GAAGGGCATCGACTTCAAGGAGGACGGCAACATCCTGGGGCACAAGCTGGAGTACAACTACAACAGCCAC
AACGTCTATATCATGGCCGACAAGCAGAAGAACGGCATCAAGGTGAACTTCAAGATCCGCCACAACATCG
AGGACGGCAGCGTGCAGCTCGCCGACCACTACCAGCAGAACACCCCCATCGGCGACGGCCCCGTGCTGCT
GCCCGACAACCACTACCTGAGCACCCAGTCCGCCCTGAGCAAAGACCCCAACGAGAAGCGCGATCACATG
GTCCTGCTGGAGTTCGTGACCGCCGCCGGGATCACTCTCGGCATGGACGAGCTGTACAAGTCCGGCCGGA
CTCAGATCTCGAGCTCAAGCTTCGAATTCACGCGCTCAGGCTCAGCTTCGCTGCCCGCCCAGAAGATGAA
TCCGGCCTCGGCGCCCCCTCCGCTCCCGCCGCCTGGGCAGCAAGTGATCCACGTCACGCAGGACCTAGAC
ACAGACCTCGAAGCCCTCTTCAACTCTGTCATGAATCCGAAGCCTAGCTCGTGGCGGAAGAAGATCCTGC
CGGAGTCTTTCTTTAAGGAGCCTGATTCGGGCTCGCACTCGCGCCAGTCCAGCACCGACTCGTCGGGCGG
CCACCCGGGGCCTCGACTGGCTGGGGGTGCCCAGCATGTCCGCTCGCACTCGTCGCCCGCGTCCCTGCAG
CTGGGCACCGGCGCGGGTGCTGCGGGTAGCCCCGCGCAGCAGCACGCGCACCTCCGCCAGCAGTCCTACG
ACGTGACCGACGAGCTGCCACTGCCCCCGGGCTGGGAGATGACCTTCACGGCCACTGGCCAGAGGTACTT
CCTCAATCACATAGAAAAAATCACCACATGGCAAGACCCTAGGAAGGCGATGAATCAGCCTCTGAATCAT
ATGAACCTCCACCCTGCCGTCAGTTCCACACCAGTGCCTCAGAGGTCCATGGCAGTATCCCAGCCAAATC
TCGTGATGAATCACCAACACCAGCAGCAGATGGCCCCCAGTACCCTGAGCCAGCAGAACCACCCCACTCA
GAACCCACCCGCAGGGCTCATGAGTATGCCCAATGCGCTGACCACTCAGCAGCAGCAGCAGCAGAAACTG
CGGCTTCAGAGAATCCAGATGGAGAGAGAAAGGATTCGAATGCGCCAAGAGGAGCTCATGAGGCAGGAAG
CTGCCCTCTGTCGACAGCTCCCCATGGAAGCTGAGACTCTTGCCCCAGTTCAGGCTGCTGTCAACCCACC
CACGATGACCCCAGACATGAGATCCATCACTAATAATAGCTCAGATCCTTTCCTCAATGGAGGGCCATAT
CATTCGAGGGAGCAGAGCACTGACAGTGGCCTGGGGTTAGGGTGCTACAGTGTCCCCACAACTCCGGAGG
ACTTCCTCAGCAATGTGGATGAGATGGATACAGGAGAAAACGCAGGACAAACACCCATGAACATCAATCC
CCAACAGACCCGTTTCCCTGATTTCCTTGACTGTCTTCCAGGAACAAACGTTGACTTAGGAACTTTGGAA
TCTGAAGACCTGATCCCCCTCTTCAATGATGTAGAGTCTGCTCTGAACAAAAGTGAGCCCTTTCTAACCT
GGCTGTAATCACTACCATTGTAACTTGGATGTAGCCATGACCTTACATTTCCTGGGCCTCTTGGAAAAAG
TGATGGAGCAGAGCAAGTCTGCAGGTGCACCACTTCCCGCCTCCATGACTCGTGCTCCCTCCTTTTTATG
TTGCCAGTTTAATCATTGCCTGGTTTTGATTGAGAGTAACTTAAGTTAAACATAAATAAATATTCTATTT
TCATTTTCTGCAAGCCTGCGTTCTTGTGACAGATTATACAGAATTGTGTCTGCAGGATTGATTATGCAGA
ATACTTTTCTCTTTCTTCTCTGCTGCCCCATGGCTAAGCTTTATGGGTGTTAATTGAAATTTATACACCA
ATTGATTTTAAACCATAAAAAGCTGACCACAGGCAGTTACTTCTGAGGGCATCTTGGTCCAGGAAATGTG
CACAAAATTCGACCTGATTTACAGTTTCAAAAACTGTATTGATGACAGTAGTACCAAATGCTTTAAAAAC
TATTTAACTTGAGCTTTAAAAATCATTGTATGGATAGTAAAATTCTACTGTATGGAATACAATGTAATTT
TGAATCCAAAAAAAAAAAAAAAAAAACTCGACCCGGGCGGCCGCTTCCCTTTAGTGAGGGTTAATGCTTC
GAGCAGACATGATAAGATACATTGATGAGTTTGGACAAACCACAACTAGAATGCAGTGAAAAAAATGCTT
TATTTGTGAAATTTGTGATGCTATTGCTTTATTTGTAACCATTATAAGCTGCAATAAACAAGTTAACAAC
AACAATTCGTCGAGGGACCTAATAACTTCGTATAGCATACATTATACGAAGTTATACATGTTTAAGGGTT
CCGGTTCCACTAGGTACAATTCGATATCAAGCTTATCGATAATCAACCTCTGGATTACAAAATTTGTGAA
AGATTGACTGGTATTCTTAACTATGTTGCTCCTTTTACGCTATGTGGATACGCTGCTTTAATGCCTTTGT
ATCATGCTATTGCTTCCCGTATGGCTTTCATTTTCTCCTCCTTGTATAAATCCTGGTTGCTGTCTCTTTA
TGAGGAGTTGTGGCCCGTTGTCAGGCAACGTGGCGTGGTGTGCACTGTGTTTGCTGACGCAACCCCCACT
GGTTGGGGCATTGCCACCACCTGTCAGCTCCTTTCCGGGACTTTCGCTTTCCCCCTCCCTATTGCCACGG
CGGAACTCATCGCCGCCTGCCTTGCCCGCTGCTGGACAGGGGCTCGGCTGTTGGGCACTGACAATTCCGT
GGTGTTGTCGGGGAAATCATCGTCCTTTCCTTGGCTGCTCGCCTGTGTTGCCACCTGGATTCTGCGCGGG
ACGTCCTTCTGCTACGTCCCTTCGGCCCTCAATCCAGCGGACCTTCCTTCCCGCGGCCTGCTGCCGGCTC
TGCGGCCTCTTCCGCGTCTTCGCCTTCGCCCTCAGACGAGTCGGATCTCCCTTTGGGCCGCCTCCCCGCA
TCGATACCGTCGACCTCGATCGAGACCTAGAAAAACATGGAGCAATCACAAGTAGCAATACAGCAGCTAC
CAATGCTGATTGTGCCTGGCTAGAAGCACAAGAGGAGGAGGAGGTGGGTTTTCCAGTCACACCTCAGGTA
CCTTTAAGACCAATGACTTACAAGGCAGCTGTAGATCTTAGCCACTTTTTAAAAGAAAAGGGGGGACTGG
AAGGGCTAATTCACTCCCAACGAAGACAAGATATCCTTGATCTGTGGATCTACCACACACAAGGCTACTT
CCCTGATTGGCAGAACTACACACCAGGGCCAGGGATCAGATATCCACTGACCTTTGGATGGTGCTACAAG
CTAGTACCAGTTGAGCAAGAGAAGGTAGAAGAAGCCAATGAAGGAGAGAACACCCGCTTGTTACACCCTG
TGAGCCTGCATGGGATGGATGACCCGGAGAGAGAAGTATTAGAGTGGAGGTTTGACAGCCGCCTAGCATT
TCATCACATGGCCCGAGAGCTGCATCCGGACTGTACTGGGTCTCTCTGGTTAGACCAGATCTGAGCCTGG
GAGCTCTCTGGCTAACTAGGGAACCCACTGCTTAAGCCTCAATAAAGCTTGCCTTGAGTGCTTCAAGTAG
TGTGTGCCCGTCTGTTGTGTGACTCTGGTAACTAGAGATCCCTCAGACCCTTTTAGTCAGTGTGGAAAAT
CTCTAGCAGCATGTGAGCAAAAGGCCAGCAAAAGGCCAGGAACCGTAAAAAGGCCGCGTTGCTGGCGTTT
TTCCATAGGCTCCGCCCCCCTGACGAGCATCACAAAAATCGACGCTCAAGTCAGAGGTGGCGAAACCCGA
CAGGACTATAAAGATACCAGGCGTTTCCCCCTGGAAGCTCCCTCGTGCGCTCTCCTGTTCCGACCCTGCC
GCTTACCGGATACCTGTCCGCCTTTCTCCCTTCGGGAAGCGTGGCGCTTTCTCATAGCTCACGCTGTAGG
TATCTCAGTTCGGTGTAGGTCGTTCGCTCCAAGCTGGGCTGTGTGCACGAACCCCCCGTTCAGCCCGACC
GCTGCGCCTTATCCGGTAACTATCGTCTTGAGTCCAACCCGGTAAGACACGACTTATCGCCACTGGCAGC
AGCCACTGGTAACAGGATTAGCAGAGCGAGGTATGTAGGCGGTGCTACAGAGTTCTTGAAGTGGTGGCCT
AACTACGGCTACACTAGAAGAACAGTATTTGGTATCTGCGCTCTGCTGAAGCCAGTTACCTTCGGAAAAA
GAGTTGGTAGCTCTTGATCCGGCAAACAAACCACCGCTGGTAGCGGTGGTTTTTTTGTTTGCAAGCAGCA
GATTACGCGCAGAAAAAAAGGATCTCAAGAAGATCCTTTGATCTTTTCTACGGGGTCTGACGCTCAGTGG
AACGAAAACTCACGTTAAGGGATTTTGGTCATGAGATTATCAAAAAGGATCTTCACCTAGATCCTTTTAA
ATTAAAAATGAAGTTTTAAATCAATCTAAAGTATATATGAGTAAACTTGGTCTGACAGTTACCAATGCTT
AATCAGTGAGGCACCTATCTCAGCGATCTGTCTATTTCGTTCATCCATAGTTGCCTGACTCCCCGTCGTG
TAGATAACTACGATACGGGAGGGCTTACCATCTGGCCCCAGTGCTGCAATGATACCGCGAGACCCACGCT
CACCGGCTCCAGATTTATCAGCAATAAACCAGCCAGCCGGAAGGGCCGAGCGCAGAAGTGGTCCTGCAAC
TTTATCCGCCTCCATCCAGTCTATTAATTGTTGCCGGGAAGCTAGAGTAAGTAGTTCGCCAGTTAATAGT
TTGCGCAACGTTGTTGCCATTGCTACAGGCATCGTGGTGTCACGCTCGTCGTTTGGTATGGCTTCATTCA
GCTCCGGTTCCCAACGATCAAGGCGAGTTACATGATCCCCCATGTTGTGCAAAAAAGCGGTTAGCTCCTT
CGGTCCTCCGATCGTTGTCAGAAGTAAGTTGGCCGCAGTGTTATCACTCATGGTTATGGCAGCACTGCAT
AATTCTCTTACTGTCATGCCATCCGTAAGATGCTTTTCTGTGACTGGTGAGTACTCAACCAAGTCATTCT
GAGAATAGTGTATGCGGCGACCGAGTTGCTCTTGCCCGGCGTCAATACGGGATAATACCGCGCCACATAG
CAGAACTTTAAAAGTGCTCATCATTGGAAAACGTTCTTCGGGGCGAAAACTCTCAAGGATCTTACCGCTG
TTGAGATCCAGTTCGATGTAACCCACTCGTGCACCCAACTGATCTTCAGCATCTTTTACTTTCACCAGCG
TTTCTGGGTGAGCAAAAACAGGAAGGCAAAATGCCGCAAAAAAGGGAATAAGGGCGACACGGAAATGTTG
AATACTCATACTCTTCCTTTTTCAATATTATTGAAGCATTTATCAGGGTTATTGTCTCATGAGCGGATAC
ATATTTGAATGTATTTAGAAAAATAAACAAATAGGGGTTCCGCGCACATTTCCCCGAAAAGTGCCACCTG
AC
