>Addgene plasmid #66850 | pLL3.7 EGFPC2 TAZ | addgene partial sequence | sequence record 118448 | WPRE-R 5'-CATAGCGTAAAAGGAGCAACA-3'
ATTTTGTAATCCAGAGGTTGATTATCGATAAGCTTGATATCGAATTGTACCTAGTGGAACCGGAACCCTT
AAACATGTATAACTTCGTATAATGTATGCTATACGAAGTTATTAGGTCCCTCGACGAATTGTTGTTGTTA
ACTTGTTTATTGCAGCTTATAATGGTTACAAATAAAGCAATAGCATCACAAATTTCACAAATAAAGCATT
TTTTTCACTGCATTCTAGTTGTGGTTTGTCCAAACTCATCAATGTATCTTATCATGTCTGCTCGAAGCAT
TAACCCTCACTAAAGGGAAGCGGCCGCCCGGGTCGAGTTTTTTTTTTTTTTTTTTTGGATTCAAAATTAC
ATTGTATTCCATACAGTAGAATTTTACTATCCATACAATGATTTTTAAAGCTCAAGTTAAATAGTTTTTA
AAGCATTTGGTACTACTGTCATCAATACAGTTTTTGAAACTGTAAATCAGGTCGAATTTTGTGCACATTT
CCTGGACCAAGATGCCCTCAGAAGTAACTGCCTGTGGTCAGCTTTTTATGGTTTAAAATCAATTGGTGTA
TAAATTTCAATTAACACCCATAAAGCTTAGCCATGGGGCAGCAGAGAAGAAAGAGAAAAGTATTCTGCAT
AATCAATCCTGCAGACACAATTCTGTATAATCTGTCACAAGAACGCAGGCTTGCAGAAAATGAAAATAGA
ATATTTATTTATGTTTAACTTAAGTTACTCTCAATCAAAACCAGGCAATGATTAAACTGGCAACATAAAA
AGGAGGGAGCACGAGTCATGGAGGCGGGA
