>Addgene plasmid #66850 | pLL3.7 EGFPC2 TAZ | addgene partial sequence | sequence record 121147 | EGFP-C 5'-CATGGTCCTGCTGGAGTTCGTG-3'
GAGCTGTACAAGTCCGGCCGGACTCAGATCTCGAGCTCAAGCTTCGAATTCACGCGCTCAGGCTCAGCTT
CGCTGCCCGCCCAGAAGATGAATCCGGCCTCGGCGCCCCCTCCGCTCCCGCCGCCTGGGCAGCAAGTGAT
CCACGTCACGCAGGACCTAGACACAGACCTCGAAGCCCTCTTCAACTCTGTCATGAATCCGAAGCCTAGC
TCGTGGCGGAAGAAGATCCTGCCGGAGTCTTTCTTTAAGGAGCCTGATTCGGGCTCGCACTCGCGCCAGT
CCAGCACCGACTCGTCGGGCGGCCACCCGGGGCCTCGACTGGCTGGGGGTGCCCAGCATGTCCGCTCGCA
CTCGTCGCCCGCGTCCCTGCAGCTGGGCACCGGCGCGGGTGCTGCGGGTAGCCCCGCGCAGCAGCACGCG
CACCTCCGCCAGCAGTCCTACGACGTGACCGACGAGCTGCCACTGCCCCCGGGCTGGGAGATGACCTTCA
CGGCCACTGGCCAGAGGTACTTCCTCAATCACATAGAAAAAATCACCACATGGCAAGACCCTAGGAAGGC
GATGAATCAGCCTCTGAATCATATGAACCTCCACCCTGCCGTCAGTTCCACACCAGTGCCTCAGAGGTCC
ATGGCAGTATCCCAGCCAAATCTCGTGATGAATCACCAACACCAGCAGCAGATGGCCCCCAGTACCCTGA
GCCAGCAGAACCACCCCACTCAGAACCCACCCGCAGGGCTCATGAGTATGCCCAATGCGCTGACCACTCA
GCAGCAGCAGCAGCAGAAACTGCGGCTTCAGAGAATCCAGATGGAGAGAGAAAGGATTCGAATGCGCCAA
GAGGAGCTCATGAGGCAGGAAGCTGCCCTCTGTCGACAGCTCC
